>Addgene plasmid #148612 | pcDNA3.1-MS2-HA-HsRoquin1_1-509_AE | depositor full sequence | sequence record 291060 | Full Sequence
GACGGATCGGGAGATCTCCCGATCCCCTATGGTGCACTCTCAGTACAATCTGCTCTGATGCCGCATAGTT
AAGCCAGTATCTGCTCCCTGCTTGTGTGTTGGAGGTCGCTGAGTAGTGCGCGAGCAAAATTTAAGCTACA
ACAAGGCAAGGCTTGACCGACAATTGCATGAAGAATCTGCTTAGGGTTAGGCGTTTTGCGCTGCTTCGCG
ATGTACGGGCCAGATATACGCGTTGACATTGATTATTGACTAGTTATTAATAGTAATCAATTACGGGGTC
ATTAGTTCATAGCCCATATATGGAGTTCCGCGTTACATAACTTACGGTAAATGGCCCGCCTGGCTGACCG
CCCAACGACCCCCGCCCATTGACGTCAATAATGACGTATGTTCCCATAGTAACGCCAATAGGGACTTTCC
ATTGACGTCAATGGGTGGAGTATTTACGGTAAACTGCCCACTTGGCAGTACATCAAGTGTATCATATGCC
AAGTACGCCCCCTATTGACGTCAATGACGGTAAATGGCCCGCCTGGCATTATGCCCAGTACATGACCTTA
TGGGACTTTCCTACTTGGCAGTACATCTACGTATTAGTCATCGCTATTACCATGGTGATGCGGTTTTGGC
AGTACATCAATGGGCGTGGATAGCGGTTTGACTCACGGGGATTTCCAAGTCTCCACCCCATTGACGTCAA
TGGGAGTTTGTTTTGGCACCAAAATCAACGGGACTTTCCAAAATGTCGTAACAACTCCGCCCCATTGACG
CAAATGGGCGGTAGGCGTGTACGGTGGGAGGTCTATATAAGCAGAGCTCTCTGGCTAACTAGAGAACCCA
CTGCTTACTGGCTTATCGAAATTAATACGACTCACTATAGGGAGACCCAAGCTTGCCACCATGGCTTCTA
ACTTTACTCAGTTCGTTCTCGTCGACAATGGCGGAACTGGCGACGTGACTGTCGCCCCAAGCAACTTCGC
TAACGGGGTCGCTGAATGGATCAGCTCTAACTCGCGATCACAGGCTTACAAAGTAACCTGTAGCGTTCGT
CAGAGCTCTGCGCAGAATCGCAAATACACCATCAAAGTCGAGGTGCCTAAAGTGGCAACCCAGACTGTTG
GTGGTGAAGAGCTTCCTGTAGCCGGATGGAGATCTTACTTAAATATGGAACTAACCATTCCAATTTTCGC
CACGAATTCCGACTGCGAGCTTATTGTTAAGGCAATGCAAGGTCTCCTAAAAGATGGAAACCCGATTCCC
TCGGCCATCGCGGCCAACTCCGGCATCTACGGAGGTGGAGGTGGATCTGGTGGATCTCCTCCACATATGG
CTTACCCATACGATGTTCCAGATTACGCTCCTCCAAAGCTTGGATCCATGCCTGTACAAGCTCCACAATG
GACGGATTTCCTCTCCTGCCCAATTTGCACTCAGACTTTCGACGAAACAATTCGAAAGCCCATCAGTTTG
GGTTGTGGCCATACTGTCTGCAAGATGTGCCTGAATAAACTCCACCGCAAGGCTTGCCCATTTGACCAGA
CCACTATCAATACAGACATTGAGCTCCTCCCTGTGAACTCAGCATTGCTGCAGCTCGTGGGTGCTCAGGT
CCCTGAGCAGCAGCCTATTACTTTGTGTAGTGGGGTTGAAGACACAAAGCATTATGAGGAAGCCAAGAAA
TGTGTAGAAGAATTAGCATTGTACTTAAAACCGCTCAGCAGTGCTAGAGGAGTGGGTCTGAACAGCACTA
CTCAGAGTGTTCTGAGTCGCCCAATGCAGAGGAAGCTTGTGACTCTAGTCCACTGTCAACTAGTAGAAGA
AGAAGGCAGGATTCGTGCCATGAGGGCAGCTCGATCTTTAGGTGAACGAACAGTTACAGAGCTCATTCTC
CAGCACCAGAATCCTCAGCAACTCTCTTCCAATCTTTGGGCAGCAGTAAGGGCTAGGGGATGCCAGTTCC
TTGGACCAGCAATGCAGGAGGAAGCTTTAAAGTTGGTTCTGCTGGCCTTAGAAGATGGTTCTGCTTTGTC
AAGAAAAGTATTGGTTCTGTTTGTGGTGCAAAGATTGGAGCCACGGTTTCCTCAAGCCTCTAAAACTAGC
ATTGGGCATGTTGTTCAGCTCCTTTATAGAGCCTCCTGTTTCAAGGTCACCAAACGTGATGAAGACTCTT
CTTTGATGCAGCTGAAAGAAGAATTTAGAACCTATGAAGCTCTGCGGCGAGAACATGACTCCCAGATAGT
GCAGATTGCTATGGAAGCAGGCTTACGAATTGCACCGGACCAGTGGTCCTCTTTGCTTTATGGAGACCAG
TCTCACAAATCTCATATGCAGTCCATTATTGACAAGTTGCAGACTCCAGCCTCTTTTGCACAGAGTGTTC
AGGAACTAACAATTGCTCTCCAGCGAACTGGAGACCCAGCAAACTTGAACCGACTAAGACCCCATTTGGA
GCTGTTAGCAAACATTGACCCTAGTCCAGATGCTCCTCCTCCTACTTGGGAACAGCTGGAAAATGGGCTG
GTTGCTGTGCGTACAGTGGTACATGGGCTGGTTGATTATATCCAGAACCACAGCAAAAAAGGAGCAGATC
AGCAGCAGCCTCCACAGCATAGCAAATACAAAACATACATGTGTCGAGATATGAAGCAGAGAGGAGGATG
CCCTCGTGGGGCCAGCTGTACATTTGCACACTCACAGGAGGAACTGGAAAAATTTCGTAAAATGAATAAG
CGCCTGGTTCCGAGAAGACCCTTGAGTGCCTCTTTGGGTCAACTTAATGAGGTGGGCCTGCCTTCAGCAG
CTATCCTTCCAGATGAAGGTGCAGTGGATCTCCCTAGCAGAAAACCTCCTGCTCTGCCAAATGGAATTGT
ATCAACAGGGAATACAGTAACACAGCTTATTCCGTGAGCGGCCGCCTAGAGGGCCCTATTCTATAGTGTC
ACCTAAATGCTAGAGCTCGCTGATCAGCCTCGACTGTGCCTTCTAGTTGCCAGCCATCTGTTGTTTGCCC
CTCCCCCGTGCCTTCCTTGACCCTGGAAGGTGCCACTCCCACTGTCCTTTCCTAATAAAATGAGGAAATT
GCATCGCATTGTCTGAGTAGGTGTCATTCTATTCTGGGGGGTGGGGTGGGGCAGGACAGCAAGGGGGAGG
ATTGGGAAGACAATAGCAGGCATGCTGGGGATGCGGTGGGCTCTATGGCTTCTGAGGCGGAAAGAACCAG
CTGGGGCTCTAGGGGGTATCCCC
[124 nt withheld, positions 3244-3367]
C
[91 nt withheld, positions 3369-3459]
A
[49 nt withheld, positions 3461-3509]
CCTTTGACGTTGGAGTCCACGTTCTTT
[37 nt withheld, positions 3537-3573]
ACCCTATCTCGGTCTATTCTTTTGATTTATAAGGGATTTTGCCGATTTCGGCCTATTGGTTAAAAAATGA
GCTGATTTAACAAAAATTTAACGCGAATTAATTCTGTGGAATGTGTGTCAGTTAGGGTGTGGAAAGTCCC
CAGGCTCCCCAGCAGGCAGAAGTATGCAAAGCATGCATCTCAATTAGTCAGCAACCAGGTGTGGAAAGTC
CCCAGGCTCCCCAGCAGGCAGAAGTATGCAAAGCATGCATCTCAATTAGTCAGCAACCATAGTCCCGCCC
CTAACTCCGCCCATCCCGCCCCTAACTCCGCCCAGTTCCGCCCATTCTCCGCCCCATGGCTGACTAATTT
TTTTTATTTATGCAGAGGCCGAGGCCGCCTCTGCCTCTGAGCTATTCCAGAAGTAGTGAGGAGGCTTTTT
TGGAGGCCTAGGCTTTTGCAAAAAGCTCCCGGGAGCTTGTATATCCATTTTCGGATCTGATCAAGAGACA
GGATGAGGATCGTTTCGCATGATTGAACAAGATGGATTGCACGCAGGTTCTCCGGCCGCTTGGGTGGAGA
GGCTATTCGGCTATGACTGGGCACAACAGACAATCGGCTGCTCTGATGCCGCCGTGTTCCGGCTGTCAGC
GCAGGGGCGCCCGGTTCTTTTTGTCAAGACCGACCTGTCCGGTGCCCTGAATGAACTGCAGGACGAGGCA
GCGCGGCTATCGTGGCTGGCCACGACGGGCGTTCCTTGCGCAGCTGTGCTCGACGTTGTCACTGAAGCGG
GAAGGGACTGGCTGCTATTGGGCGAAGTGCCGGGGCAGGATCTCCTGTCATCTCACCTTGCTCCTGCCGA
GAAAGTATCCATCATGGCTGATGCAATGCGGCGGCTGCATACGCTTGATCCGGCTACCTGCCCATTCGAC
CACCAAGCGAAACATCGCATCGAGCGAGCACGTACTCGGATGGAAGCCGGTCTTGTCGATCAGGATGATC
TGGACGAAGAGCATCAGGGGCTCGCGCCAGCCGAACTGTTCGCCAGGCTCAAGGCGCGCATGCCCGACGG
CGAGGATCTCGTCGTGACCCATGGCGATGCCTGCTTGCCGAATATCATGGTGGAAAATGGCCGCTTTTCT
GGATTCATCGACTGTGGCCGGCTGGGTGTGGCGGACCGCTATCAGGACATAGCGTTGGCTACCCGTGATA
TTGCTGAAGAGCTTGGCGGCGAATGGGCTGACCGCTTCCTCGTGCTTTACGGTATCGCCGCTCCCGATTC
GCAGCGCATCGCCTTCTATCGCCTTCTTGACGAGTTCTTCTGAGCGGGACTCTGGGGTTCGAAATGACCG
ACCAAGCGACGCCCAACCTGCCATCACGAGATTTCGATTCCACCGCCGCCTTCTATGAAAGGTTGGGCTT
CGGAATCGTTTTCCGGGACGCCGGCTGGATGATCCTCCAGCGCGGGGATCTCATGCTGGAGTTCTTCGCC
CACCCCAACTTGTTTATTGCAGCTTATAATGGTTACAAATAAAGCAATAGCATCACAAATTTCACAAATA
AAGCATTTTTTTCACTGCATTCTAGTTGTGGTTTGTCCAAACTCATCAATGTATCTTATCATGTCTGTAT
ACCGTCGACCTCTAGCTAGAGCTTGGCGTAATCATGGTCATAGCTGTTTCCTGTGTGAAATTGTTATCCG
CTCACAATTCCACACAACATACGAGCCGGAAGCATAAAGTGTAAAGCCTGGGGTGCCTAATGAGTGAGCT
AACTCACATTAATTGCGTTGCGCTCACTGCCCGCTTTCCAGTCGGGAAACCTGTCGTGCCAGCTGCATTA
ATGAATCGGCCAACGCGCGGGGAGAGGCGGTTTGCGTATTGGGCGCTCTTCCGCTTCCTCGCTCACTGAC
TCGCTGCGCTCGGTCGTTCGGCTGCGGCGAGCGGTATCAGCTCACTCAAAGGCGGTAATACGGTTATCCA
CAGAATCAGGGGATAACGCAGGAAAGAACATGTGAGCAAAAGGCCAGCAAAAGGCCAGGAACCGTAAAAA
GGCCGCGTTGCTGGCGTTTTTCCATAGGCTCCGCCCCCCTGACGAGCATCACAAAAATCGACGCTCAAGT
CAGAGGTGGCGAAACCCGACAGGACTATAAAGATACCAGGCGTTTCCCCCTGGAAGCTCCCTCGTGCGCT
CTCCTGTTCCGACCCTGCCGCTTACCGGATACCTGTCCGCCTTTCTCCCTTCGGGAAGCGTGGCGCTTTC
TCATAGCTCACGCTGTAGGTATCTCAGTTCGGTGTAGGTCGTTCGCTCCAAGCTGGGCTGTGTGCACGAA
CCCCCCGTTCAGCCCGACCGCTGCGCCTTATCCGGTAACTATCGTCTTGAGTCCAACCCGGTAAGACACG
ACTTATCGCCACTGGCAGCAGCCACTGGTAACAGGATTAGCAGAGCGAGGTATGTAGGCGGTGCTACAGA
GTTCTTGAAGTGGTGGCCTAACTACGGCTACACTAGAAGAACAGTATTTGGTATCTGCGCTCTGCTGAAG
CCAGTTACCTTCGGAAAAAGAGTTGGTAGCTCTTGATCCGGCAAACAAACCACCGCTGGTAGCGGTTTTT
TTGTTTGCAAGCAGCAGATTACGCGCAGAAAAAAAGGATCTCAAGAAGATCCTTTGATCTTTTCTACGGG
GTCTGACGCTCAGTGGAACGAAAACTCACGTTAAGGGATTTTGGTCATGAGATTATCAAAAAGGATCTTC
ACCTAGATCCTTTTAAATTAAAAATGAAGTTTTAAATCAATCTAAAGTATATATGAGTAAACTTGGTCTG
ACAGTTACCAATGCTTAATCAGTGAGGCACCTATCTCAGCGATCTGTCTATTTCGTTCATCCATAGTTGC
CTGACTCCCCGTCGTGTAGATAACTACGATACGGGAGGGCTTACCATCTGGCCCCAGTGCTGCAATGATA
CCGCGAGACCCACGCTCACCGGCTCCAGATTTATCAGCAATAAACCAGCCAGCCGGAAGGGCCGAGCGCA
GAAGTGGTCCTGCAACTTTATCCGCCTCCATCCAGTCTATTAATTGTTGCCGGGAAGCTAGAGTAAGTAG
TTCGCCAGTTAATAGTTTGCGCAACGTTGTTGCCATTGCTACAGGCATCGTGGTGTCACGCTCGTCGTTT
GGTATGGCTTCATTCAGCTCCGGTTCCCAACGATCAAGGCGAGTTACATGATCCCCCATGTTGTGCAAAA
AAGCGGTTAGCTCCTTCGGTCCTCCGATCGTTGTCAGAAGTAAGTTGGCCGCAGTGTTATCACTCATGGT
TATGGCAGCACTGCATAATTCTCTTACTGTCATGCCATCCGTAAGATGCTTTTCTGTGACTGGTGAGTAC
TCAACCAAGTCATTCTGAGAATAGTGTATGCGGCGACCGAGTTGCTCTTGCCCGGCGTCAATACGGGATA
ATACCGCGCCACATAGCAGAACTTTAAAAGTGCTCATCATTGGAAAACGTTCTTCGGGGCGAAAACTCTC
AAGGATCTTACCGCTGTTGAGATCCAGTTCGATGTAACCCACTCGTGCACCCAACTGATCTTCAGCATCT
TTTACTTTCACCAGCGTTTCTGGGTGAGCAAAAACAGGAAGGCAAAATGCCGCAAAAAAGGGAATAAGGG
CGACACGGAAATGTTGAATACTCATACTCTTCCTTTTTCAATATTATTGAAGCATTTATCAGGGTTATTG
TCTCATGAGCGGATACATATTTGAATGTATTTAGAAAAATAAACAAATAGGGGTTCCGCGCACATTTCCC
CGAAAAGTGCCACCTGACGTC
Features (pLannotate 1.2.2; 23 found; start..end, strand, type, name):
     28..80      -  misc_feature   bom (fragment): basis of mobility region from pBR322
    235..614     +  enhancer       CMV enhancer: human cytomegalovirus immediate early enhancer
    615..818     +  promoter       CMV promoter: human cytomegalovirus (CMV) immediate early promoter
    814..847     +  LTR            5' LTR (truncated) (fragment): truncated 5' long terminal repeat (LTR) from HIV-1
    863..881     +  promoter       T7 promoter: promoter for bacteriophage T7 RNA polymerase
    904..1290    +  CDS            MS2: bacteriophage MS2 coat protein binds to a specific stem-loop structure in the viral RNA (Peabody, 1993)
   1333..1359    +  CDS            3xHA (fragment): three tandem HA epitope tags
   1378..2904    +  CDS            RC3H1 (fragment): RC3H1_HUMAN - Also known as KIAA2025, RNF198. Experimental evidence at protein level: Swiss-Prot protein existence level 1. Post-transcriptional repressor of mRNAs containing a conserved stem loop motif, called constitutive decay element (CDE), which is often located in the 3'-UTR, as in HMGXB3, ICOS, IER3, NFKBID, NFKBIZ, PPP1R10, TNF, TNFRSF4 and in many more mRNAs (PubMed:25026078). Cleaves translationally inactive mRNAs harboring a stem-loop (SL), often located in their 3'-UTRs, during the early phase of inflammation in a helicase UPF1-independent manner (By similarity). Binds to CDE and p
   2930..2948    -  promoter       SP6 promoter: promoter for bacteriophage SP6 RNA polymerase
   2974..3198    +  polyA_signal   bGH poly(A) signal: bovine growth hormone polyadenylation signal
   3202..3223    +  promoter       SV40 promoter (fragment): SV40 enhancer and early promoter
   3244..3672    +  rep_origin     f1 ori (sequence partly withheld): f1 bacteriophage origin of replication; arrow indicates direction of (+) strand synthesis
   3686..4015    +  promoter       SV40 promoter: SV40 enhancer and early promoter
   4082..4873    +  CDS            neo: KKA2_KLEPN - Also known as kan, nptII. Experimental evidence at protein level: Swiss-Prot protein existence level 1. Resistance to kanamycin, neomycin, paromomycin, ribostamycin, butirosin and gentamicin B. From Klebsiella pneumoniae.
   4897..5055    +  CDS            ble (fragment): BLE_KLEPN - Experimental evidence at protein level: Swiss-Prot protein existence level 1. Binding protein with a strong affinity to the bleomycin family of antibiotics. Binds to CL990; an antimitotic-antibiotic compound. From Klebsiella pneumoniae.
   5050..5171    +  polyA_signal   SV40 poly(A) signal: SV40 polyadenylation signal
   5244..5260    -  protein_bind   lac operator: The lac repressor binds to the lac operator to inhibit transcription in E. coli. This inhibition can be relieved by adding lactose or isopropyl-β-D-thiogalactopyranoside (IPTG). lac repressor encoded by lacI
   5268..5298    -  promoter       lac promoter: promoter for the E. coli lac operon
   5313..5334    -  protein_bind   CAP binding site: CAP binding activates transcription in the presence of cAMP. E. coli catabolite activator protein
   5347..5439    -  CDS            lacI (fragment): lac repressor; lacI; The lac repressor binds to the lac operator to inhibit transcription in E. coli. This inhibition can be relieved by adding lactose or isopropyl-β-D-thiogalactopyranoside (IPTG).
   5622..6207    -  rep_origin     ori: high-copy-number ColE1/pMB1/pBR322/pUC origin of replication
   6378..7238    -  CDS            AmpR: β-lactamase; bla; confers resistance to ampicillin, carbenicillin, and related antibiotics
   7239..7343    -  promoter       AmpR promoter: bla
