>Addgene plasmid #148612 | pcDNA3.1-MS2-HA-HsRoquin1_1-509_AE Sequencing Result | analyzer sequence | sequence record 421019
GACCATCAGGGACAGCTTCAAGGATCGCTCGCGGCTCTTACCAGCCTAACTTCGATCATTGGACCGCTGA
TCGTCACGGCGATTTATGCCGCCTCGGCGAGCACATGGAACGGGTTGGCATGGATTGTAGGCGCCGCCCT
ATACCTTGTCTGCCTCCCCGCGTTGCGTCGCGGTGCATGGAGCCGGGCCACCTCGACCTGAATGGAAGCC
GGCGGCACCTCGCTAACGGATTCACCACTCCAAGAATTGGAGCCAATCAATTCTTGCGGAGAACTGTGAA
TGCGCAAACCAACCCTTGGCAGAACATATCCATCGCGTCCGCCATCTCCAGCAGCCGCACGCGGCGCATC
TCGGGCAGCGTTGGGTCCTGGCCACGGGTGCGCATGATCGTGCTCCTGTCGTTGAGGACCCGGCTAGGCT
GGCGGGGTTGCCTTACTGGTTAGCAGAATGAATCACCGATACGCGAGCGAACGTGAAGCGACTGCTGCTG
CAAAACGTCTGCGACCTGAGCAACAACATGAATGGTCTTCGGTTTCCGTGTTTCGTAAAGTCTGGAAACG
CGGAAGTCAGCGCCCTGCACCATTATGTTCCGGATCTGCATCGCAGGATGCTGCTGGCTACCCTGTGGAA
CACCTACATCTGTATTAACGAAGCGCTGGCATTGACCCTGAGTGATTTTTCTCTGGTCCCGCCGCATCCA
TACCGCCAGTTGTTTACCCTCACAACGTTCCAGTAACCGGGCATGTTCATCATCAGTAACCCGTATCGTG
AGCATCCTCTCTCGTTTCATCGGTATCATTACCCCCATGAACAGAAATCCCCCTTACACGGAGGCATCAG
TGACCAAACAGGAAAAAACCGCCCTTAACATGGCCCGCTTTATCAGAAGCCAGACATTAACGCTTCTGGA
GAAACTCAACGAGCTGGACGCGGATGAACAGGCAGACATCTGTGAATCGCTTCACGACCACGCTGATGAG
CTTTACCGCAGCTGCCTCGCGCGTTTCGGTGATGACGGTGAAAACCTCTGACACATGCAGCTCCCGGAGA
CGGTCACAGCTTGTCTGTAAGCGGATGCCGGGAGCAGACAAGCCCGTCAGGGCGCGTCAGCGGGTGTTGG
CGGGTGTCGGGGCGCAGCCATGACCCAGTCACGTAGCGATAGCGGAGTGTATACTGGCTTAACTATGCGG
CATCAGAGCAGATTGTACTGAGAGTGCACCATTGCGGTGTGAAATACCGCACAGATGCGTAAGGAGAAAA
TACCGCATCAGGCGCTCTTCCGCTTCCTCGCTCACTGACTCGCTGCGCTCGGTCGTTCGGCTGCGGCGAG
CGGTATCAGCTCACTCAAAGGCGGTAATACGGTTATCCACAGAATCAGGGGATAACGCAGGAAAGAACAT
GTGAGCAAAAGGCCAGCAAAAGGCCAGGAACCGTAAAAAGGCCGCGTTGCTGGCGTTTTTCCATAGGCTC
CGCCCCCCTGACGAGCATCACAAAAATCGACGCTCAAGTCAGAGGTGGCGAAACCCGACAGGACTATAAA
GATACCAGGCGTTTCCCCCTGGAAGCTCCCTCGTGCGCTCTCCTGTTCCGACCCTGCCGCTTACCGGATA
CCTGTCCGCCTTTCTCCCTTCGGGAAGCGTGGCGCTTTCTCATAGCTCACGCTGTAGGTATCTCAGTTCG
GTGTAGGTCGTTCGCTCCAAGCTGGGCTGTGTGCACGAACCCCCCGTTCAGCCCGACCGCTGCGCCTTAT
CCGGTAACTATCGTCTTGAGTCCAACCCGGTAAGACACGACTTATCGCCACTGGCAGCAGCCACTGGTAA
CAGGATTAGCAGAGCGAGGTATGTAGGCGGTGCTACAGAGTTCTTGAAGTGGTGGCCTAACTACGGCTAC
ACTAGAAGGACAGTATTTGGTATCTGCGCTCTGCTGAAGCCAGTTACCTTCGGAAAAAGAGTTGGTAGCT
CTTGATCCGGCAAACAAACCACCGCTGGTAGCGGTGGTTTTTTTGTTTGCAAGCAGCAGATTACGCGCAG
AAAAAAAGGATCTCAAGAAGATCCTTTGATCTTTTCTACGGGGTCTGACGCTCAGTGGAACGAAAACTCA
CGTTAAGGGATTTTGGTCATGAGATTATCAAAAAGGATCTTCACCTAGATCCTTTTAAATTAAAAATGAA
GTTTTAAATCAATCTAAAGTATATATGAGTAAACTTGGTCTGACAGTTACCAATGCTTAATCAGTGAGGC
ACCTATCTCAGCGATCTGTCTATTTCGTTCATCCATAGTTGCCTGACTCCCCGTCGTGTAGATAACTACG
ATACGGGAGGGCTTACCATCTGGCCCCAGTGCTGCAATGATACCGCGAGACCCACGCTCACCGGCTCCAG
ATTTATCAGCAATAAACCAGCCAGCCGGAAGGGCCGAGCGCAGAAGTGGTCCTGCAACTTTATCCGCCTC
CATCCAGTCTATTAATTGTTGCCGGGAAGCTAGAGTAAGTAGTTCGCCAGTTAATAGTTTGCGCAACGTT
GTTGCCATTGCTGCAGGCATCGTGGTGTCACGCTCGTCGTTTGGTATGGCTTCATTCAGCTCCGGTTCCC
AACGATCAAGGCGAGTTACATGATCCCCCATGTTGTGCAAAAAAGCGGTTAGCTCCTTCGGTCCTCCGAT
CGTTGTCAGAAGTAAGTTGGCCGCAGTGTTATCACTCATGGTTATGGCAGCACTGCATAATTCTCTTACT
GTCATGCCATCCGTAAGATGCTTTTCTGTGACTGGTGAGTACTCAACCAAGTCATTCTGAGAATAGTGTA
TGCGGCGACCGAGTTGCTCTTGCCCGGCGTCAACACGGGATAATACCGCGCCACATAGCAGAACTTTAAA
AGTGCTCATCATTGGAAAACGTTCTTCGGGGCGAAAACTCTCAAGGATCTTACCGCTGTTGAGATCCAGT
TCGATGTAACCCACTCGTGCACCCAACTGATCTTCAGCATCTTTTACTTTCACCAGCGTTTCTGGGTGAG
CAAAAACAGGAAGGCAAAATGCCGCAAAAAAGGGAATAAGGGCGACACGGAAATGTTGAATACTCATACT
CTTCCTTTTTCAATATTATTGAAGCATTTATCAGGGTTATTGTCTCATGAGCGGATACATATTTGAATGT
ATTTAGAAAAATAAACAAATAGGGGTTCCGCGCACATTTCCCCGAAAAGTGCCACCTGACGTCTAAGAAA
CCATTATTATCATGACATTAACCTATAAAAATAGGCGTATCACGAGGCCCTTTCGTCTTCAAGAATTCTC
ATGTTTGACAGCTTATCATCGATAAGCTTTAATGCGGTAGTTTATCACAGTTAAATTGCTAACGCAGTCA
GGCACCGTGTATGAAATCTAACAATGCGCTCATCGTCATCCTCGGCACCGTCACCCTGGATGCTGTAGGC
ATAGGCTTGGTTATGCCGGTACTGCCGGGCCTCTTGCGGGATATCCGGATATAGTTCCTCCTTTCAGCAA
AAAACCCCTCAAGACCCGTTTAGAGGCCCCAAGGGGTTATGCTAGTTATTGCTCAGCGGTGGCAGCAGCC
AACTCAGCTTCCTTTCGGGCTTTGTTAGCAGCCGGATCTCCTAGGGCTAGCTCTAGACTATTAGGATCCT
TACTCGTCCTCGAAGTCCATTAGGGGCGGGGCGATGGACAGAAACATCTCGAGCATATGGGGCCCCTGGA
ACAGAACTTCCAGGCCGCTGCCGGTACCATCCGATTTTGGCGGATGGTCGCCACCACCAAACGTGGCTTG
CCAGCCCTGCAAAGGCCATGCTATATACTTGCTGGATTTCAAGTACTTATCAATTTGTGGGATAGCTTCA
ATACGTTTTTTAAAACAAACTAATTTTGGGAACGCATCCAGGCACATTGGGTCCATGTATAAAACAACAT
CAAGAGCGTCATACAACATGAAGTCAGGATGGGTTACATGATCACCATTTAAATATGTTTTATGACATAA
ACGATCTTCGAACATTTTCAGCATTTCAGGTAGCTTGCTAAGAAAATCAACTTTGAGAGTTTCAAAGTCT
TTACTATATGCAATTCTCGAAACACCGTATCTAATATCCAAAACCGCTCCTTCAAGCATTGAAATCTCTG
CACGCTCTTTTGGACAACCACCCAACATGTTGTGCTTGTCAGCTATATAACGTATGATGGCCATAGACTG
TGTTAATTTAACATCACCATCAATATAATAAGGAAGATTGGGAAACTCCAAACCCAATTCAAACTTTTTG
TTTCGCCATTTATCACCTTCATCGCGCTCATACAAATGCTCTTCATATTTTTCTTCAAGATATTCCAAAA
GAAGTCGAGTGGGTTGCACAAGGCCCTTAATTTTCCAATAACCTAGTATAGGGGCCATGGTATATCTCCT
TCTTAAAGTTAAACAAAATTATTACTAGTGGGGAATTGTTATCCGCTCACAATTCCCCTATAGTGAGTCG
TATTAATTTCGCGGGATCGAGATCTCGATCCTCTACGCCGGACGCATCGTGGCCGGCATCACCGGCGCCA
CAGGTGCGGTTGCTGGCGCCTATATCGCCGACATCACCGATGGGGAAGATCGGGCTCGCCACTTCGGGCT
CATGAGCGCTTGTTTCGGCGTGGGTATGGTGGCAGGCCCCGTGGCCGGGGGACTGTTGGGCGCCATCTCC
TTGCATGCACCATTCCTTGCGGCGGCGGTGCTCAACGGCCTCAACCTACTACTGGGCTGCTTCCTAATGC
AGGAGTCGCATAAGGGAGAGCGTCGAGATCCCGGACACCATCGAATGGCGCAAAACCTTTCGCGGTATGG
CATGATAGCGCCCGGAAGAGAGTCAATTCAGGGTGGTGAATGTGAAACCAGTAACGTTATACGATGTCGC
AGAGTATGCCGGTGTCTCTTATCAGACCGTTTCCCGCGTGGTGAACCAGGCCAGCCACGTTTCTGCGAAA
ACGCGGGAAAAAGTGGAAGCGGCGATGGCGGAGCTGAATTACATTCCCAACCGCGTGGCACAACAACTGG
CGGGCAAACAGTCGTTGCTGATTGGCGTTGCCACCTCCAGTCTGGCCCTGCACGCGCCGTCGCAAATTGT
CGCGGCGATTAAATCTCGCGCCGATCAACTGGGTGCCAGCGTGGTGGTGTCGATGGTAGAACGAAGCGGC
GTCGAAGCCTGTAAAGCGGCGGTGCACAATCTTCTCGCGCAACGCGTCAGTGGGCTGATCATTAACTATC
CGCTGGATGACCAGGATGCCATTGCTGTGGAAGCTGCCTGCACTAATGTTCCGGCGTTATTTCTTGATGT
CTCTGACCAGACACCCATCAACAGTATTATTTTCTCCCATGAAGACGGTACGCGACTGGGCGTGGAGCAT
CTGGTCGCATTGGGTCACCAGCAAATCGCGCTGTTAGCGGGCCCATTAAGTTCTGTCTCGGCGCGTCTGC
GTCTGGCTGGCTGGCATAAATATCTCACTCGCAATCAAATTCAGCCGATAGCGGAACGGGAAGGCGACTG
GAGTGCCATGTCCGGTTTTCAACAAACCATGCAAATGCTGAATGAGGGCATCGTTCCCACTGCGATGCTG
GTTGCCAACGATCAGATGGCGCTGGGCGCAATGCGCGCCATTACCGAGTCCGGGCTGCGCGTTGGTGCGG
ATATCTCGGTAGTGGGATACGACGATACCGAAGACAGCTCATGTTATATCCCGCCGTTAACCACCATCAA
ACAGGATTTTCGCCTGCTGGGGCAAACCAGCGTGGACCGCTTGCTGCAACTCTCTCAGGGCCAGGCGGTG
AAGGGCAATCAGCTGTTGCCCGTCTCACTGGTGAAAAGAAAAACCACCCTGGCGCCCAATACGCAAACCG
CCTCTCCCCGCGCGTTGGCCGATTCATTAATGCAGCTGGCACGACAGTTTCCCGACTGGAAAGCGGGCAG
TGAGCGCAACGCAATTAATGTAAGTTAGCTCACTCATTAGGCACCGGGATCTCGACCGATGCCCTTGAGA
GCCTTCAACCCAGTCAGCTCCTTCCGGTGGGCGCGGGGCATGACTATCGTCGCCGCACTTATGACTGTCT
TCTTTATCATGCAACTCGTAGGACAGGTGCCGGCAGCGCTCTGGGTCATTTTCGGCGAGGACCGCTTTCG
CTGGAGCGCGACGATGATCGGCCTGTCGCTTGCGGTATTCGGAATCTTGCACGCCCTCGCTCAAGCCTTC
GTCACTGGTCCCGCCACCAAACGTTTCGGCGAGAAGCAGGCCATTATCGCCGGCATGGCGGCCGACGCGC
TGGGCTACGTCTTGCTGGCGTTCGCGACGCGAGGCTGGATGGCCTTCCCCATTATGATTCTTCTCGCTTC
CGGCGGCATCGGGATGCCCGCGTTGCAGGCCATGCTGTCCAGGCAGGTAGATGAC
Features (pLannotate 1.2.2; 19 found; start..end, strand, type, name):
    443..823     -  CDS            YPB1_ECOLX: Protein predicted: Swiss-Prot protein existence level 4. From Escherichia coli.
    840..1031    +  CDS            rop: Rop protein, which maintains plasmids at low copy number; rop
   1133..1272    +  misc_feature   bom: basis of mobility region from pBR322
   1458..2046    -  rep_origin     ori: high-copy-number ColE1/pMB1/pBR322/pUC origin of replication
   2217..3077    -  CDS            AmpR: β-lactamase; bla; confers resistance to ampicillin, carbenicillin, and related antibiotics
   3078..3182    -  promoter       AmpR promoter: bla
   3295..3323    +  promoter       tet promoter: E. coli promoter for tetracycline efflux protein gene
   3371..3475    +  CDS            TcR (fragment): tetracycline efflux protein; tet; confers resistance to tetracycline
   3498..3545    -  terminator     T7 terminator: transcription terminator for bacteriophage T7 RNA polymerase
   3553..3602    -  CDS            SET1 (fragment): solubility-enhancement tag derived from T7 phage gene 10B
   3744..4394    -  CDS            GST: glutathione S-transferase from Schistosoma japonicum
   4405..4427    -  RBS            RBS: efficient ribosome binding site from bacteriophage T7 gene 10 (Olins and Rangwala, 1989)
   4442..4466    -  protein_bind   lac operator: The lac repressor binds to the lac operator to inhibit transcription in E. coli. This inhibition can be relieved by adding lactose or isopropyl-β-D-thiogalactopyranoside (IPTG). lac repressor encoded by lacI
   4467..4485    -  promoter       T7 promoter: promoter for bacteriophage T7 RNA polymerase
   4507..4786    +  CDS            TcR (fragment): tetracycline efflux protein; tet; confers resistance to tetracycline
   4794..4871    +  promoter       lacI promoter: lacI
   4872..5953    +  CDS            lacI: lac repressor; lacI; The lac repressor binds to the lac operator to inhibit transcription in E. coli. This inhibition can be relieved by adding lactose or isopropyl-β-D-thiogalactopyranoside (IPTG).
   5966..5987    +  protein_bind   CAP binding site: CAP binding activates transcription in the presence of cAMP. E. coli catabolite activator protein
   6002..201     +  CDS            TcR (fragment) (across the origin): tetracycline efflux protein; tet; confers resistance to tetracycline
