[The description below was written by a language model from this plasmid's Addgene catalogue record and pLannotate feature annotations shown in this document.]
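Description:
pcDNA3.1-MS2-HA-HsRoquin1_1-509_AE is a mammalian expression plasmid encoding an N-terminal fragment (residues 1–509) of human Roquin1 (RC3H1), fused at its N-terminus to the bacteriophage MS2 coat protein and an HA epitope tag. The catalogue lists the backbone as unknown, but the name and the depositor's 7,374-nt sequence are consistent with a pcDNA3.1-type layout. The CMV immediate-early enhancer and promoter drive the MS2–HA–RC3H1 open reading frame, which is terminated by the bGH polyadenylation signal. T7 and SP6 promoters flank the insert. A separate SV40 promoter–neo–SV40 poly(A) cassette offers G418 selection in mammalian cells. Propagation in E. coli relies on a high-copy ColE1/pUC origin and ampicillin resistance, and an f1 origin is also present.

The MS2 coat protein binds a specific RNA stem-loop, so the fusion can be artificially tethered to a reporter mRNA carrying MS2 binding sites, while the HA tag allows detection or immunoprecipitation. Roquin1 is a post-transcriptional repressor of mRNAs containing constitutive decay elements. The associated study concerns recruitment of the CCR4-NOT deadenylase complex by Roquin, so this truncation is plausibly meant for testing which protein regions confer repression or decay in tethering assays, although the record itself states only mammalian expression as the purpose.

The second feature table, from a 6,425-nt repository sequencing result, does not match this description. It shows a bacterial T7/lac-driven GST expression vector with lacI, rop and tetracycline-resistance fragments, and no CMV, MS2, HA or RC3H1 features. The description above therefore rests on the depositor sequence, which may be theoretical, and the discrepancy is unresolved in the record.
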