Addgene plasmid #148612: pcDNA3.1-MS2-HA-HsRoquin1_1-509_AE
Purpose: Mammalian Expression of HsRoquin1_1-509
Depositing lab: Elisa Izaurralde. Depositing organization: Max Planck Institute for Developmental Biology. Publication: A CAF40-binding motif facilitates recruitment of the CCR4-NOT complex to mRNAs targeted by Drosophila Roquin. Sgromo A, Raisch T, Bawankar P, Bhandari D, Chen Y, Kuzuoglu-Ozturk D, Weichenrieder O, Izaurralde E. Nat Commun. 2017 Feb 6;8:14307. doi: 10.1038/ncomms14307. PubMed 28165457.
Backbone
  Vector backbone: Unknown
  Vector type: Mammalian Expression
Growth in bacteria
  Bacterial resistance: Ampicillin, 100 μg/mL
  Growth temperature: 37°C
  Growth strain: DH5alpha
  Copy number: High Copy
Gene/Insert
  Gene/Insert name: HsRoquin1_1-509
  Species: H. sapiens (human)
  Entrez Gene: RC3H1 (a.k.a. FHL6, IMDSHY, RNF198, ROQUIN)
  Cloning method: Unknown
Terms and licenses: Academic/Nonprofit Terms; Industry Terms: Not Available to Industry
Depositor comments: ORF extracted from NCBI: NM_172071.2 Plasmids from this collection were made available to the research community and donated after the lab closed. Please note that the sequence provided by the depositing laboratory may be theoretical/predicted or based on Sanger sequencing results. There may be discrepancies between sequencing results obtained by Addgene and the depositor sequence. If an Addgene verified sequence is not available, please contact before placing your order to request that our lab fully sequence the plasmid.
How to cite: pcDNA3.1-MS2-HA-HsRoquin1_1-509_AE was a gift from Elisa Izaurralde (Addgene plasmid # 148612)
